Addgene plasmid #175744: pNUT3
Purpose: Single-component photo-inducible (CRY2-based) nucleolus-targeting tool 3
Depositing lab: Yubin Zhou. Depositing organization: Texas A&M University. Publication: Optical control of protein delivery and partitioning in the nucleolus. Tan P, Hong T, Cai X, Li W, Huang Y, He L, Zhou Y. Nucleic Acids Res. 2022 Mar 23. pii: 6553118. doi: 10.1093/nar/gkac191. PubMed 35325178.
Backbone
  Vector backbone: mCherry-C1
  Total vector size (bp): 6384
  Vector type: Mammalian Expression
Growth in bacteria
  Bacterial resistance: Kanamycin, 50 μg/mL
  Growth temperature: 37°C
  Growth strain: DH5alpha
  Copy number: High Copy
Gene/Insert
  Gene/Insert name: mCherry-CRY2PHR-NoLS (human nuclear factor-κB inducing kinase) (alt name: pNUT3)
  Species: Synthetic
  Insert size (bp): 2334
  Promoter: CMV
  Tag / fusion protein: mCherry
  Cloning method: Restriction Enzyme; 5′ cloning site BspEI (unknown if destroyed); 3′ cloning site XhoI (unknown if destroyed)
  Sequencing primers: 5′ CMVf: CGCAAATGGGCGGTAGGCGTG
Terms and licenses: Academic/Nonprofit Terms; Industry Terms: Not Available to Industry
How to cite: pNUT3 was a gift from Yubin Zhou (Addgene plasmid # 175744 ; http://n2t.net/addgene:175744 ; RRID:Addgene_175744)
