[The description below was written by a language model from this plasmid's Addgene catalogue record and pLannotate feature annotations shown in this document.]
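Description:
pNUT3 is a 6,384 bp mammalian expression plasmid built on the mCherry-C1 backbone. It encodes a single-component, light-inducible tool for directing protein to the nucleolus. It is propagated in E. coli from a high-copy ColE1/pUC-type origin and selected with kanamycin. The NeoR/KanR (aminoglycoside phosphotransferase) gene sits behind tandem bacterial (AmpR) and SV40 early promoters and ends in an HSV TK polyadenylation signal. The same marker can therefore provide G418/neomycin selection in mammalian cells. An f1 phage origin is also present.

The payload is a synthetic fusion of about 2.3 kb driven by the CMV immediate-early enhancer and promoter and terminated by the SV40 poly(A) signal. It starts with mCherry, a monomeric red fluorescent protein that lets the fusion's location be followed by microscopy. Next comes the photolyase homology region of Arabidopsis thaliana cryptochrome 2 (CRY2PHR), a blue-light-responsive module known for light-induced oligomerisation and partner binding. At the C-terminal end the catalogue lists a nucleolar localisation signal (NoLS) derived from human NF-κB-inducing kinase. The automated annotation does not label this element. The short hits it reports downstream of CRY2 (His-tag fragments, a 6xHis match, HBB, large T antigen) are brief matches and may not be functional parts. Similarly small fragment calls elsewhere (RSF ori, ble, bGH poly(A)) also look like backbone remnants.

According to the record, the construct is used for optical control of protein delivery and partitioning in the nucleolus, with the "3" marking it as one variant in a series. The record does not detail the exact mechanism linking illumination to nucleolar targeting.
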