Features (pLannotate 1.2.2; 18 found; start..end, strand, type, name):
      9..43      +  rep_origin     RSF ori (fragment): Plasmids containing the RSF 1030 origin of replication can be propagated in E. coli cells that contain additional plasmids with compatible origins.
    111..414     +  enhancer       CMV enhancer: human cytomegalovirus immediate early enhancer
    415..618     +  promoter       CMV promoter: human cytomegalovirus (CMV) immediate early promoter
    653..1360    +  CDS            mCherry: mCherry is a basic (constitutively fluorescent) red fluorescent protein published in 2004, derived from Discosoma sp.. It is reported to be a very rapidly-maturing monomer with low acid sensitivity.
   1385..2878    +  CDS            CRY2 (fragment): CRY2_ARATH - Also known as PHH1 From Arabidopsis thaliana (Mouse-ear cress).
   2912..2932    -  CDS            9xHis (fragment): 9xHis affinity tag
   2996..3013    +  CDS            6xHis: 6xHis affinity tag
   3028..3090    +  CDS            HBB (fragment): HBB_PONPY - Experimental evidence at transcript level: Swiss-Prot protein existence level 2. Involved in oxygen transport from the lung to the various peripheral tissues. From Pongo pygmaeus (Bornean orangutan).
   3115..3199    +  CDS            large T antigen (fragment): large T antigen from SV40 (simian virus 40)
   3222..3343    +  polyA_signal   SV40 poly(A) signal: SV40 polyadenylation signal
   3377..3805    -  rep_origin     f1 ori (sequence partly withheld): f1 bacteriophage origin of replication; arrow indicates direction of (+) strand synthesis
   3832..3936    +  promoter       AmpR promoter: bla
   3938..4295    +  promoter       SV40 promoter: SV40 enhancer and early promoter
   4330..5124    +  CDS            NeoR/KanR: aminoglycoside phosphotransferase from Tn5; aph(3')-II (or nptII); confers resistance to neomycin, kanamycin, and G418 (Geneticin®)
   5145..5297    +  CDS            ble (fragment): BLE_KLEPN - Experimental evidence at protein level: Swiss-Prot protein existence level 1. Binding protein with a strong affinity to the bleomycin family of antibiotics. Binds to CL990; an antimitotic-antibiotic compound. From Klebsiella pneumoniae.
   5356..5403    +  polyA_signal   HSV TK poly(A) signal: herpes simplex virus thymidine kinase polyadenylation signal (Cole and Stacy, 1985)
   5494..5510    -  polyA_signal   bGH poly(A) signal (fragment): bovine growth hormone polyadenylation signal
   5732..6320    +  rep_origin     ori: high-copy-number ColE1/pMB1/pBR322/pUC origin of replication
>Addgene plasmid #175744 | pNUT3 | addgene full sequence | sequence record 361253 | Addgene NGS Result
TTCCTGCGTTATCCCCTGATTCTGTGGATAACCGTATTACCGCCATGCATTAGTTATTAATAGTAATCAA
TTACGGGGTCATTAGTTCATAGCCCATATATGGAGTTCCGCGTTACATAACTTACGGTAAATGGCCCGCC
TGGCTGACCGCCCAACGACCCCCGCCCATTGACGTCAATAATGACGTATGTTCCCATAGTAACGCCAATA
GGGACTTTCCATTGACGTCAATGGGTGGAGTATTTACGGTAAACTGCCCACTTGGCAGTACATCAAGTGT
ATCATATGCCAAGTACGCCCCCTATTGACGTCAATGACGGTAAATGGCCCGCCTGGCATTATGCCCAGTA
CATGACCTTATGGGACTTTCCTACTTGGCAGTACATCTACGTATTAGTCATCGCTATTACCATGGTGATG
CGGTTTTGGCAGTACATCAATGGGCGTGGATAGCGGTTTGACTCACGGGGATTTCCAAGTCTCCACCCCA
TTGACGTCAATGGGAGTTTGTTTTGGCACCAAAATCAACGGGACTTTCCAAAATGTCGTAACAACTCCGC
CCCATTGACGCAAATGGGCGGTAGGCGTGTACGGTGGGAGGTCTATATAAGCAGAGCTGGTTTAGTGAAC
CGTCAGATCCGCTAGCGGTGGAATGGTGAGCAAGGGCGAGGAGGATAACATGGCCATCATCAAGGAGTTC
ATGCGCTTCAAGGTGCACATGGAGGGCTCCGTGAACGGCCACGAGTTCGAGATCGAGGGCGAGGGCGAGG
GCCGCCCCTACGAGGGCACCCAGACCGCCAAGCTGAAGGTGACCAAGGGTGGCCCCCTGCCCTTCGCCTG
GGACATCCTGTCCCCTCAGTTCATGTACGGCTCCAAGGCCTACGTGAAGCACCCCGCCGACATCCCCGAC
TACTTGAAGCTGTCCTTCCCCGAGGGCTTCAAGTGGGAGCGCGTGATGAACTTCGAGGACGGCGGCGTGG
TGACCGTGACCCAGGACTCCTCCCTGCAGGACGGCGAGTTCATCTACAAGGTGAAGCTGCGCGGCACCAA
CTTCCCCTCCGACGGCCCCGTAATGCAGAAGAAGACCATGGGCTGGGAGGCCTCCTCCGAGCGGATGTAC
CCCGAGGACGGCGCCCTGAAGGGCGAGATCAAGCAGAGGCTGAAGCTGAAGGACGGCGGCCACTACGACG
CTGAGGTCAAGACCACCTACAAGGCCAAGAAGCCCGTGCAGCTGCCCGGCGCCTACAACGTCAACATCAA
GTTGGACATCACCTCCCACAACGAGGACTACACCATCGTGGAACAGTACGAACGCGCCGAGGGCCGCCAC
TCCACCGGCGGCATGGACGAGCTGTACAAGGGTAGCGGACCACCGGTCGCCACCATGAAGATGGACAAAA
AGACCATCGTCTGGTTTCGGAGAGATTTGAGAATAGAAGATAATCCCGCGCTCGCCGCCGCGGCCCACGA
GGGTTCCGTCTTCCCCGTTTTCATTTGGTGTCCTGAAGAAGAAGGCCAGTTTTATCCCGGAAGGGCCTCT
AGGTGGTGGATGAAGCAAAGTCTGGCCCATCTTAGCCAGTCACTGAAAGCACTGGGCAGTGATCTTACCC
TGATCAAGACACACAATACCATCTCTGCCATCCTCGACTGCATCAGGGTGACCGGCGCAACGAAAGTCGT
GTTTAACCACCTGTACGATCCAGTTAGTCTGGTGCGCGACCACACTGTGAAGGAGAAGCTGGTGGAACGG
GGGATCAGTGTGCAGAGCTACAACGGGGACCTTCTGTACGAGCCATGGGAGATCTATTGCGAGAAAGGGA
AACCGTTCACCTCCTTCAACAGTTACTGGAAGAAATGTTTGGATATGTCAATAGAGTCCGTTATGTTGCC
CCCTCCCTGGAGACTGATGCCGATTACTGCTGCTGCAGAGGCCATCTGGGCCTGCTCCATCGAGGAACTC
GGTCTGGAAAATGAAGCAGAAAAGCCAAGCAATGCACTTCTCACTAGAGCCTGGAGCCCCGGCTGGTCTA
ATGCCGACAAGCTGCTTAACGAGTTCATCGAAAAACAACTGATTGACTACGCGAAGAACTCCAAGAAAGT
GGTAGGTAACTCAACTAGCTTGCTCTCTCCATATCTCCATTTTGGCGAGATTTCTGTCCGCCATGTATTT
CAGTGCGCTCGGATGAAACAGATTATCTGGGCTCGCGATAAAAACAGCGAAGGCGAAGAAAGCGCCGATC
TGTTCCTGCGAGGGATCGGACTTCGGGAATACTCCCGGTATATATGTTTCAACTTTCCATTCACACACGA
GCAGAGTCTGTTGTCCCACCTCAGGTTCTTCCCCTGGGACGCCGATGTCGACAAATTCAAGGCATGGAGA
CAGGGAAGGACAGGGTACCCACTCGTGGATGCTGGCATGAGAGAGCTCTGGGCTACAGGCTGGATGCACA
ACCGCATCCGGGTAATCGTGTCCTCATTTGCTGTCAAGTTTCTGCTCCTGCCTTGGAAATGGGGAATGAA
GTACTTTTGGGATACCCTTCTCGACGCCGACTTGGAGTGTGACATTCTGGGATGGCAATATATTAGCGGG
TCAATTCCTGACGGCCATGAGTTGGACAGGTTGGACAATCCGGCCTTGCAGGGAGCTAAGTATGATCCCG
AAGGAGAGTATATTCGACAGTGGCTCCCCGAGCTGGCCCGACTTCCTACGGAGTGGATTCACCATCCTTG
GGACGCACCACTGACAGTGCTCAAGGCAAGCGGGGTGGAGCTGGGCACCAATTACGCTAAGCCTATAGTT
GATATAGATACAGCACGCGAGCTGCTGGCTAAAGCGATCTCTCGCACTCGGGAGGCGCAGATTATGATCG
GTGCTGCCGTGTACAGTGGGGGAGGCGGAGGGGGTGGTTCAGGTGGTGGTGGTGGTGGTGGTTCGGGTGG
TGGCGGAGGGGGAGGCTCCGGACGGAAGAAGCGCAAGAAAAAATAGCTCGAGCACCACCATCACCATCAC
CATCACTAAGTGATTAACCTCAGGTGCAGGCTGCCTATCAGAAGGTGGTGGCTGGTGTGGCCAATGCCCT
GGCTCACAAATAGGATCCACCGGATCTAGATAACTGATCATAATCAGCCATACCACATTTGTAGAGGTTT
TACTTGCTTTAAAAAACCTCCCACACCTCCCCCTGAACCTGAAACATAAAATGAATGCAATTGTTGTTGT
TAACTTGTTTATTGCAGCTTATAATGGTTACAAATAAAGCAATAGCATCACAAATTTCACAAATAAAGCA
TTTTTTTCACTGCATTCTAGTTGTGGTTTGTCCAAACTCATCAATGTATCTTAACGCGTAAATTGTAAGC
GTTAATATTTTGTTAAAATTCGCGTTAAATTTTTGTTAAATCAGCTCATTTTTTAACCAATAGGCCGAAA
TCGGCAAAATCCCTTATAAATCAAAAGAATAGACCGAGATAGGGT
[37 nt withheld, positions 3476-3512]
AAAGAACGTGGACTCCAACGTCAAAGG
[49 nt withheld, positions 3540-3588]
T
[91 nt withheld, positions 3590-3680]
G
[124 nt withheld, positions 3682-3805]
CAGGTGGCACTTTTCGGGGAAATGTGCGCGGAACCCCTATTTGTTTATTTTTCTAAATACATTCAAATAT
GTATCCGCTCATGAGACAATAACCCTGATAAATGCTTCAATAATATTGAAAAAGGAAGAGTCCTGAGGCG
GAAAGAACCAGCTGTGGAATGTGTGTCAGTTAGGGTGTGGAAAGTCCCCAGGCTCCCCAGCAGGCAGAAG
TATGCAAAGCATGCATCTCAATTAGTCAGCAACCAGGTGTGGAAAGTCCCCAGGCTCCCCAGCAGGCAGA
AGTATGCAAAGCATGCATCTCAATTAGTCAGCAACCATAGTCCCGCCCCTAACTCCGCCCATCCCGCCCC
TAACTCCGCCCAGTTCCGCCCATTCTCCGCCCCATGGCTGACTAATTTTTTTTATTTATGCAGAGGCCGA
GGCCGCCTCGGCCTCTGAGCTATTCCAGAAGTAGTGAGGAGGCTTTTTTGGAGGCCTAGGCTTTTGCAAA
GATCGATCAAGAGACAGGATGAGGATCGTTTCGCATGATTGAACAAGATGGATTGCACGCAGGTTCTCCG
GCCGCTTGGGTGGAGAGGCTATTCGGCTATGACTGGGCACAACAGACAATCGGCTGCTCTGATGCCGCCG
TGTTCCGGCTGTCAGCGCAGGGGCGCCCGGTTCTTTTTGTCAAGACCGACCTGTCCGGTGCCCTGAATGA
ACTGCAAGACGAGGCAGCGCGGCTATCGTGGCTGGCCACGACGGGCGTTCCTTGCGCAGCTGTGCTCGAC
GTTGTCACTGAAGCGGGAAGGGACTGGCTGCTATTGGGCGAAGTGCCGGGGCAGGATCTCCTGTCATCTC
ACCTTGCTCCTGCCGAGAAAGTATCCATCATGGCTGATGCAATGCGGCGGCTGCATACGCTTGATCCGGC
TACCTGCCCATTCGACCACCAAGCGAAACATCGCATCGAGCGAGCACGTACTCGGATGGAAGCCGGTCTT
GTCGATCAGGATGATCTGGACGAAGAGCATCAGGGGCTCGCGCCAGCCGAACTGTTCGCCAGGCTCAAGG
CGAGCATGCCCGACGGCGAGGATCTCGTCGTGACCCATGGCGATGCCTGCTTGCCGAATATCATGGTGGA
AAATGGCCGCTTTTCTGGATTCATCGACTGTGGCCGGCTGGGTGTGGCGGACCGCTATCAGGACATAGCG
TTGGCTACCCGTGATATTGCTGAAGAGCTTGGCGGCGAATGGGCTGACCGCTTCCTCGTGCTTTACGGTA
TCGCCGCTCCCGATTCGCAGCGCATCGCCTTCTATCGCCTTCTTGACGAGTTCTTCTGAGCGGGACTCTG
GGGTTCGAAATGACCGACCAAGCGACGCCCAACCTGCCATCACGAGATTTCGATTCCACCGCCGCCTTCT
ATGAAAGGTTGGGCTTCGGAATCGTTTTCCGGGACGCCGGCTGGATGATCCTCCAGCGCGGGGATCTCAT
GCTGGAGTTCTTCGCCCACCCTAGGGGGAGGCTAACTGAAACACGGAAGGAGACAATACCGGAAGGAACC
CGCGCTATGACGGCAATAAAAAGACAGAATAAAACGCACGGTGTTGGGTCGTTTGTTCATAAACGCGGGG
TTCGGTCCCAGGGCTGGCACTCTGTCGATACCCCACCGAGACCCCATTGGGGCCAATACGCCCGCGTTTC
TTCCTTTTCCCCACCCCACCCCCCAAGTTCGGGTGAAGGCCCAGGGCTCGCAGCCAACGTCGGGGCGGCA
GGCCCTGCCATAGCCTCAGGTTACTCATATATACTTTAGATTGATTTAAAACTTCATTTTTAATTTAAAA
GGATCTAGGTGAAGATCCTTTTTGATAATCTCATGACCAAAATCCCTTAACGTGAGTTTTCGTTCCACTG
AGCGTCAGACCCCGTAGAAAAGATCAAAGGATCTTCTTGAGATCCTTTTTTTCTGCGCGTAATCTGCTGC
TTGCAAACAAAAAAACCACCGCTACCAGCGGTGGTTTGTTTGCCGGATCAAGAGCTACCAACTCTTTTTC
CGAAGGTAACTGGCTTCAGCAGAGCGCAGATACCAAATACTGTTCTTCTAGTGTAGCCGTAGTTAGGCCA
CCACTTCAAGAACTCTGTAGCACCGCCTACATACCTCGCTCTGCTAATCCTGTTACCAGTGGCTGCTGCC
AGTGGCGATAAGTCGTGTCTTACCGGGTTGGACTCAAGACGATAGTTACCGGATAAGGCGCAGCGGTCGG
GCTGAACGGGGGGTTCGTGCACACAGCCCAGCTTGGAGCGAACGACCTACACCGAACTGAGATACCTACA
GCGTGAGCTATGAGAAAGCGCCACGCTTCCCGAAGGGAGAAAGGCGGACAGGTATCCGGTAAGCGGCAGG
GTCGGAACAGGAGAGCGCACGAGGGAGCTTCCAGGGGGAAACGCCTGGTATCTTTATAGTCCTGTCGGGT
TTCGCCACCTCTGACTTGAGCGTCGATTTTTGTGATGCTCGTCAGGGGGGCGGAGCCTATGGAAAAACGC
CAGCAACGCGGCCTTTTTACGGTTCCTGGCCTTTTGCTGGCCTTTTGCTCACATGTTCT
